>Addgene plasmid #122978 | pQL185 SspB(milli)-BoNT(1-147, Y365A) | addgene full sequence | sequence record 240875 | Addgene NGS Result
TAGTTATTAATAGTAATCAATTACGGGGTCATTAGTTCATAGCCCATATATGGAGTTCCGCGTTACATAA
CTTACGGTAAATGGCCCGCCTGGCTGACCGCCCAACGACCCCCGCCCATTGACGTCAATAATGACGTATG
TTCCCATAGTAACGCCAATAGGGACTTTCCATTGACGTCAATGGGTGGAGTATTTACGGTAAACTGCCCA
CTTGGCAGTACATCAAGTGTATCATATGCCAAGTACGCCCCCTATTGACGTCAATGACGGTAAATGGCCC
GCCTGGCATTATGCCCAGTACATGACCTTATGGGACTTTCCTACTTGGCAGTACATCTACGTATTAGTCA
TCGCTATTACCATGGTGATGCGGTTTTGGCAGTACATCAATGGGCGTGGATAGCGGTTTGACTCACGGGG
ATTTCCAAGTCTCCACCCCATTGACGTCAATGGGAGTTTGTTTTGGCACCAAAATCAACGGGACTTTCCA
AAATGTCGTAACAACTCCGCCCCATTGACGCAAATGGGCGGTAGGCGTGTACGGTGGGAGGTCTATATAA
GCAGAGCTGGTTTAGTGAACCGTCAGATCCGCTAGCGCTACCGGTCGCCACCATGGTGAGCAAGGGCGAG
GAGGATAACATGGCCATCATCAAGGAGTTCATGCGCTTCAAGGTGCACATGGAGGGCTCCGTGAACGGCC
ACGAGTTCGAGATCGAGGGCGAGGGCGAGGGCCGCCCCTACGAGGGCACCCAGACCGCCAAGCTGAAGGT
GACCAAGGGTGGCCCCCTGCCCTTCGCCTGGGACATCCTGTCCCCTCAGTTCATGTACGGCTCCAAGGCC
TACGTGAAGCACCCCGCCGACATCCCCGACTACTTGAAGCTGTCCTTCCCCGAGGGCTTCAAGTGGGAGC
GCGTGATGAACTTCGAGGACGGCGGCGTGGTGACCGTGACCCAGGACTCCTCCCTGCAGGACGGCGAGTT
CATCTACAAGGTGAAGCTGCGCGGCACCAACTTCCCCTCCGACGGCCCCGTAATGCAGAAGAAGACCATG
GGCTGGGAGGCCTCCTCCGAGCGGATGTACCCCGAGGACGGCGCCCTGAAGGGCGAGATCAAGCAGAGGC
TGAAGCTGAAGGACGGCGGCCACTACGACGCTGAGGTCAAGACCACCTACAAGGCCAAGAAGCCCGTGCA
GCTGCCCGGCGCCTACAACGTCAACATCAAGTTGGACATCACCTCCCACAACGAGGACTACACCATCGTG
GAACAGTACGAACGCGCCGAGGGCCGCCACTCCACCGGCGGCATGGACGAGCTGTACAAGTGTGGCGGCT
AGTACTCCGGTATTGCGGTACCCTTGTACGCCTGTTTTATACTCCCTTCCCGTAACTTAGACGCACAAAA
CCAAGTTCAATAGAAGGGGGTACAAACCAGTACCACCACGAACAAGCACTTCTGTTTCCCCGGTGATGTC
GTATAGACTGCTTGCGTGGTTGAAAGCGACGGATCCGTTATCCGCTTATGTACTTCGAGAAGCCCAGTAC
CACCTCGGAATCTTCGATGCGTTGCGCTCAGCACTCAACCCCAGAGTGTAGCTTAGGCTGATGAGTCTGG
ACATCCCTCACCGGTGACGGTGGTCCAGGCTGCGTTGGCGACCTACCTATGGCTAACGCCATGGGACGCT
AGTTGTGAACAAGGTGTGAAGAGCCTATTGAGCTACATAAGAATCCTCCGGCCCCTGAATGCGGCTAATC
CCAACCTCGGAGCAGGTGGTCACAAACCAGTGATTGGCCTGTCGTAACGCGCAAGTCCGTGGCGGAACCG
ACTACTTTGGGTGTCCGTGTTTCCTTTTATTTTATTGTGGCTGCTTATGGTGACAATCACAGATTGTTAT
CATAAAGCGAATTGGATAGGATCAAGCTTATCGATACCGTCGACCTCGAGGCCACCATGGAATACAGCTC
CCCGAAACGCCCTAAGCTGCTGCGTGAATATTACGATTGGCTGGTTGATAACAGCTTTACCCCATATCTG
GTGGTGGATGCCACATACCTGGGCGTGAACGTGCCCGTGGAGTATGTGAAAGACGGTCAGATCGTGCTGA
ATCTGTCTGCAAGTGTGACCGGCAACCTGCAACTGACAAATGATTTTATCCAGTTCAACGCCCAGTTTAA
GGGCGTGTCTCGTGAACTGTATATCCCGATGGGTGCCGCTCTGGCCATTTACGCTCGCGAGAACGGCGAT
GGTGTGATGTTCGAACCAGAAGAAATCTATGACGAGCTGAATATTGAGCTCGGTGGCGGTGGCTCTGGAG
GTGGTGGGTCCGGAGGAGGCGGCCGCGAAGTGGAGCGAAAAAAAGGTATTTTCGCAAATTTAATAATATT
TGGACCTGGGCCAGTTTTAAATGAAAATGAGACTATAGATATAGGTATACAAAATCATTTTGCATCAAGG
GAAGGCTTCGGGGGTATAATGCAAATGAAGTTTTGCCCAGAATATGTAAGCGTATTTAATAATGTTCAAG
AAAACAAAGGCGCAAGTATATTTAATAGACGTGGATATTTTTCAGATCCAGCCTTGATATTAATGCATGA
ACTTATACATGTTTTACATGGATTATATGGCATTAAAGTAGATGATTTACCAATTGTACCAAATGAAAAA
AAATTTTTTATGCAATCTACAGATGCTATACAGGCAGAAGAACTATATACATTTGGAGGACAAGATCCCA
GCATCATAACTCCTTCTACGGATAAAAGTATCTATGATAAAGTTTTGCAAAATTTTAGAGGGATAGTTGA
TAGACTTAACAAGGTTTTAGTTTGCATATCAGATCCTAACATTAATATTAATATATATAAAAATAAATTT
AAAGATAAATATAAATTCGTTGAAGATTCTGAGGGAAAATATAGTATAGATGTAGAAAGTTTTGATAAAT
TATATAAAAGCTTAATGTTTGGTTTTACAGAAACTAATATAGCAGAAAATGCCAAAATAAAAACTAGAGC
TTCTTATTTTAGTGATTCCTTACCACCAGTAAAAATAAAAAATTTATTAGATAATGAAATCTATACTATA
GAGGAAGGGTTTAATATATCTGATAAAGATATGGAAAAAGAATATAGAGGTCAGAATAAAGCTATAAATA
AACAAGCTTATGAAGAAATTAGCAAGGAGCATTTGGCTGTATATAAGATACAAATGTGTAAAAGTGTTAA
ATAGCCCGGGATCCACCGGATCTAGATAACTGATCATAATCAGCCATACCACATTTGTAGAGGTTTTACT
TGCTTTAAAAAACCTCCCACACCTCCCCCTGAACCTGAAACATAAAATGAATGCAATTGTTGTTGTTAAC
TTGTTTATTGCAGCTTATAATGGTTACAAATAAAGCAATAGCATCACAAATTTCACAAATAAAGCATTTT
TTTCACTGCATTCTAGTTGTGGTTTGTCCAAACTCATCAATGTATCTTAAGGCGTAAATTGTAAGCGTTA
ATATTTTGTTAAAATTCGCGTTAAATTTTTGTTAAATCAGCTCATTTTTTAACCAATAGGCCGAAATCGG
CAAAATCCCTTATAAATCAAAAGAATAGACCGAGATAGGGT
[37 nt withheld, positions 3612-3648]
AAAGAACGTGGACTCCAACGTCAAAGG
[49 nt withheld, positions 3676-3724]
T
[91 nt withheld, positions 3726-3816]
G
[124 nt withheld, positions 3818-3941]
CAGGTGGCACTTTTCGGGGAAATGTGCGCGGAACCCCTATTTGTTTATTTTTCTAAATACATTCAAATAT
GTATCCGCTCATGAGACAATAACCCTGATAAATGCTTCAATAATATTGAAAAAGGAAGAGTCCTGAGGCG
GAAAGAACCAGCTGTGGAATGTGTGTCAGTTAGGGTGTGGAAAGTCCCCAGGCTCCCCAGCAGGCAGAAG
TATGCAAAGCATGCATCTCAATTAGTCAGCAACCAGGTGTGGAAAGTCCCCAGGCTCCCCAGCAGGCAGA
AGTATGCAAAGCATGCATCTCAATTAGTCAGCAACCATAGTCCCGCCCCTAACTCCGCCCATCCCGCCCC
TAACTCCGCCCAGTTCCGCCCATTCTCCGCCCCATGGCTGACTAATTTTTTTTATTTATGCAGAGGCCGA
GGCCGCCTCGGCCTCTGAGCTATTCCAGAAGTAGTGAGGAGGCTTTTTTGGAGGCCTAGGCTTTTGCAAA
GATCGATCAAGAGACAGGATGAGGATCGTTTCGCATGATTGAACAAGATGGATTGCACGCAGGTTCTCCG
GCCGCTTGGGTGGAGAGGCTATTCGGCTATGACTGGGCACAACAGACAATCGGCTGCTCTGATGCCGCCG
TGTTCCGGCTGTCAGCGCAGGGGCGCCCGGTTCTTTTTGTCAAGACCGACCTGTCCGGTGCCCTGAATGA
ACTGCAAGACGAGGCAGCGCGGCTATCGTGGCTGGCCACGACGGGCGTTCCTTGCGCAGCTGTGCTCGAC
GTTGTCACTGAAGCGGGAAGGGACTGGCTGCTATTGGGCGAAGTGCCGGGGCAGGATCTCCTGTCATCTC
ACCTTGCTCCTGCCGAGAAAGTATCCATCATGGCTGATGCAATGCGGCGGCTGCATACGCTTGATCCGGC
TACCTGCCCATTCGACCACCAAGCGAAACATCGCATCGAGCGAGCACGTACTCGGATGGAAGCCGGTCTT
GTCGATCAGGATGATCTGGACGAAGAGCATCAGGGGCTCGCGCCAGCCGAACTGTTCGCCAGGCTCAAGG
CGAGCATGCCCGACGGCGAGGATCTCGTCGTGACCCATGGCGATGCCTGCTTGCCGAATATCATGGTGGA
AAATGGCCGCTTTTCTGGATTCATCGACTGTGGCCGGCTGGGTGTGGCGGACCGCTATCAGGACATAGCG
TTGGCTACCCGTGATATTGCTGAAGAGCTTGGCGGCGAATGGGCTGACCGCTTCCTCGTGCTTTACGGTA
TCGCCGCTCCCGATTCGCAGCGCATCGCCTTCTATCGCCTTCTTGACGAGTTCTTCTGAGCGGGACTCTG
GGGTTCGAAATGACCGACCAAGCGACGCCCAACCTGCCATCACGAGATTTCGATTCCACCGCCGCCTTCT
ATGAAAGGTTGGGCTTCGGAATCGTTTTCCGGGACGCCGGCTGGATGATCCTCCAGCGCGGGGATCTCAT
GCTGGAGTTCTTCGCCCACCCTAGGGGGAGGCTAACTGAAACACGGAAGGAGACAATACCGGAAGGAACC
CGCGCTATGACGGCAATAAAAAGACAGAATAAAACGCACGGTGTTGGGTCGTTTGTTCATAAACGCGGGG
TTCGGTCCCAGGGCTGGCACTCTGTCGATACCCCACCGAGACCCCATTGGGGCCAATACGCCCGCGTTTC
TTCCTTTTCCCCACCCCACCCCCCAAGTTCGGGTGAAGGCCCAGGGCTCGCAGCCAACGTCGGGGCGGCA
GGCCCTGCCATAGCCTCAGGTTACTCATATATACTTTAGATTGATTTAAAACTTCATTTTTAATTTAAAA
GGATCTAGGTGAAGATCCTTTTTGATAATCTCATGACCAAAATCCCTTAACGTGAGTTTTCGTTCCACTG
AGCGTCAGACCCCGTAGAAAAGATCAAAGGATCTTCTTGAGATCCTTTTTTTCTGCGCGTAATCTGCTGC
TTGCAAACAAAAAAACCACCGCTACCAGCGGTGGTTTGTTTGCCGGATCAAGAGCTACCAACTCTTTTTC
CGAAGGTAACTGGCTTCAGCAGAGCGCAGATACCAAATACTGTTCTTCTAGTGTAGCCGTAGTTAGGCCA
CCACTTCAAGAACTCTGTAGCACCGCCTACATACCTCGCTCTGCTAATCCTGTTACCAGTGGCTGCTGCC
AGTGGCGATAAGTCGTGTCTTACCGGGTTGGACTCAAGACGATAGTTACCGGATAAGGCGCAGCGGTCGG
GCTGAACGGGGGGTTCGTGCACACAGCCCAGCTTGGAGCGAACGACCTACACCGAACTGAGATACCTACA
GCGTGAGCTATGAGAAAGCGCCACGCTTCCCGAAGGGAGAAAGGCGGACAGGTATCCGGTAAGCGGCAGG
GTCGGAACAGGAGAGCGCACGAGGGAGCTTCCAGGGGGAAACGCCTGGTATCTTTATAGTCCTGTCGGGT
TTCGCCACCTCTGACTTGAGCGTCGATTTTTGTGATGCTCGTCAGGGGGGCGGAGCCTATGGAAAAACGC
CAGCAACGCGGCCTTTTTACGGTTCCTGGCCTTTTGCTGGCCTTTTGCTCACATGTTCTTTCCTGCGTTA
TCCCCTGATTCTGTGGATAACCGTATTACCGCCATGCAT
Features (pLannotate 1.2.2; 16 found; start..end, strand, type, name):
     61..364     +  enhancer       CMV enhancer: human cytomegalovirus immediate early enhancer
    365..568     +  promoter       CMV promoter: human cytomegalovirus (CMV) immediate early promoter
    613..1320    +  CDS            mCherry: mCherry is a basic (constitutively fluorescent) red fluorescent protein published in 2004, derived from Discosoma sp.. It is reported to be a very rapidly-maturing monomer with low acid sensitivity.
   1669..1917    +  ncRNA          IRES Picorna: Accession: RF00229 - Picornavirus internal ribosome entry site (IRES)
   1947..2288    +  CDS            sspB (fragment): SSPB_HAEIN - Experimental evidence at protein level: Swiss-Prot protein existence level 1. Also stimulates degradation of the N-terminus of RseA (residues 1-108, alone or in complex with sigma-E) by ClpX-ClpP in a non-ssrA-mediated fashion. From Haemophilus influenzae (strain ATCC 51907 / DSM 11121 / KW20 / Rd).
   2337..3233    +  CDS            botB (fragment): BXB_CLOBK - Experimental evidence at protein level: Swiss-Prot protein existence level 1. [Botulinum neurotoxin B heavy chain]: Responsible for host epithelial cell transcytosis, host nerve cell targeting and translocation of light chain (LC) into host cytosol. Composed of 3 subdomains; the translocation domain (TD), and N-terminus and C- terminus of the receptor-binding domain (RBD). The RBD is responsible for the adherence of the toxin to the cell surface. It simultaneously recognizes 2 coreceptors; polysialated gangliosides and host synaptotagmin-1 and -2 (SYT1 and SYT2) which bind simultan
   3251..3335    +  CDS            large T antigen (fragment): large T antigen from SV40 (simian virus 40)
   3358..3479    +  polyA_signal   SV40 poly(A) signal: SV40 polyadenylation signal
   3513..3941    -  rep_origin     f1 ori (sequence partly withheld): f1 bacteriophage origin of replication; arrow indicates direction of (+) strand synthesis
   3968..4072    +  promoter       AmpR promoter: bla
   4074..4431    +  promoter       SV40 promoter: SV40 enhancer and early promoter
   4466..5260    +  CDS            NeoR/KanR: aminoglycoside phosphotransferase from Tn5; aph(3')-II (or nptII); confers resistance to neomycin, kanamycin, and G418 (Geneticin®)
   5281..5433    +  CDS            ble (fragment): BLE_KLEPN - Experimental evidence at protein level: Swiss-Prot protein existence level 1. Binding protein with a strong affinity to the bleomycin family of antibiotics. Binds to CL990; an antimitotic-antibiotic compound. From Klebsiella pneumoniae.
   5492..5539    +  polyA_signal   HSV TK poly(A) signal: herpes simplex virus thymidine kinase polyadenylation signal (Cole and Stacy, 1985)
   5630..5646    -  polyA_signal   bGH poly(A) signal (fragment): bovine growth hormone polyadenylation signal
   5868..6456    +  rep_origin     ori: high-copy-number ColE1/pMB1/pBR322/pUC origin of replication
