[The description below was written by a language model from this plasmid's Addgene catalogue record and pLannotate feature annotations shown in this document.]
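Description:
pQL185 SspB(milli)-BoNT(1-147, Y365A) is a mammalian expression plasmid built on the Clontech pmCherryC1 backbone. It is propagated in E. coli from a high-copy ColE1/pUC-type origin and also carries an f1 phage origin. Selection relies on a single NeoR/KanR (Tn5 aminoglycoside phosphotransferase) gene placed behind tandem bacterial (bla) and SV40 early promoters and followed by an HSV TK polyadenylation signal. This arrangement gives kanamycin resistance in bacteria and potential G418 selection in mammalian cells.

The payload is driven by the CMV immediate-early enhancer and promoter. The feature table shows an apparently bicistronic arrangement: an mCherry coding sequence comes first, followed by a picornavirus-type IRES, then an SspB fragment and a botulinum neurotoxin B fragment of roughly 900 nt, ending at the SV40 poly(A) signal. mCherry would therefore mark transfected cells as a separate protein, while the IRES directs translation of the SspB–toxin fusion. The SspB moiety is the "milli" variant (A58V/R73Q), a lower-affinity binding partner used in the iLID light-inducible dimerisation system. The toxin portion carries a Y365A mutation.

The record is inconsistent about which toxin fragment is present. The plasmid name says residues 1-147, whereas the purpose field says residues 147-441. The annotated fragment length is closer to the latter, and the presence of residue 365 also points that way.

According to the associated publication, the construct belongs to a photoactivatable botulinum neurotoxin system for inducible control of neurotransmission. It presumably supplies one half of a split toxin that is reconstituted by light-induced dimerisation with a complementary partner fragment. The record does not describe that partner construct.
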