Addgene plasmid #122978: pQL185 SspB(milli)-BoNT(1-147, Y365A)
Purpose: Expresses SspB(milli, A58V/R73Q) fused to botulinum toxin B (aa147-441, Y365A)
Depositing lab: Chandra Tucker. Depositing organization: University of Colorado Denver and Anschutz Medical Campus. Publication: A Photoactivatable Botulinum Neurotoxin for Inducible Control of Neurotransmission. Liu Q, Sinnen BL, Boxer EE, Schneider MW, Grybko MJ, Buchta WC, Gibson ES, Wysoczynski CL, Ford CP, Gottschalk A, Aoto J, Tucker CL, Kennedy MJ. Neuron. 2019 Jan 15. pii: S0896-6273(19)30003-0. doi: 10.1016/j.neuron.2019.01.002. PubMed 30704911.
Backbone
  Vector backbone: pmCherryC1
  Backbone manufacturer: Clontech
  Vector type: Mammalian Expression
Growth in bacteria
  Bacterial resistance: Kanamycin, 50 μg/mL
  Growth temperature: 37°C
  Growth strain: DH5alpha
  Copy number: High Copy
Gene/Insert
  Gene/Insert name: Botulinum toxin B
  Mutation: Y365A mutation in BoNT/B
  Promoter: CMV
  Tag / fusion protein: SspB A58V/R73Q (N terminal on insert)
  Cloning method: Restriction Enzyme; 5′ cloning site Xho I (not destroyed); 3′ cloning site Xma I (not destroyed)
  Sequencing primers: 5′ CMV
Terms and licenses: Academic/Nonprofit Terms; Industry Terms: Not Available to Industry
Depositor comments: SspBmilli amplified from a plasmid from Brian Kuhlman
How to cite: pQL185 SspB(milli)-BoNT(1-147, Y365A) was a gift from Chandra Tucker (Addgene plasmid # 122978)
